Addgene plasmid #30481: Magoh198delG
Depositing lab: William Pavan & Debra Silver. Depositing organization: National Human Genome Research Institute (NHGRI). Publication: The exon junction complex component Magoh controls brain size by regulating neural stem cell division. Silver DL, Watkins-Chow DE, Schreck KC, Pierfelice TJ, Larson DM, Burnetti AJ, Liaw HJ, Myung K, Walsh CA, Gaiano N, Pavan WJ. Nat Neurosci. 2010 May . 13(5):551-8. 10.1038/nn.2527 PubMed 20364144.
Backbone
  Vector backbone: pCMV-Sport6
  Backbone manufacturer: Invitrogen
  Backbone size w/o insert (bp): 4400
  Vector type: Mammalian Expression
Growth in bacteria
  Bacterial resistance: Ampicillin, 100 μg/mL
  Growth temperature: 37°C
  Growth strain: DH5alpha
  Copy number: High Copy
Gene/Insert
  Gene/Insert name: Magoh (alt name: Mago-nashi homolog)
  Species: M. musculus (mouse)
  Insert size (bp): 1000
  Mutation: 198delG (point nucleotide deletion)
  Entrez Gene: Magoh (a.k.a. Mago-m, Mos2)
  Cloning method: Restriction Enzyme; 5′ cloning site SalI (not destroyed); 3′ cloning site NotI (not destroyed)
  Sequencing primers: 5′ Sp6; 3′ T7
Resource information
  A portion of this plasmid was derived from a plasmid made by: Open Biosystems
Terms and licenses: Academic/Nonprofit Terms; Industry Terms: Not Available to Industry
Depositor comments: AluI digestion generates 341 bp, 189 bp, 112 bp. Wt only generates 341 bp +300 bp fragments.
How to cite: Magoh198delG was a gift from William Pavan & Debra Silver (Addgene plasmid # 30481 ; http://n2t.net/addgene:30481 ; RRID:Addgene_30481)
