[The description below was written by a language model from this plasmid's Addgene catalogue record.]
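Description:
Magoh198delG is a mammalian expression plasmid built on the commercial pCMV-Sport6 backbone (about 4.4 kb without insert). It carries a roughly 1 kb mouse Magoh cDNA, cloned between SalI and NotI sites that both remain intact. Magoh (Mago-nashi homolog) encodes a core component of the exon junction complex. The plasmid is propagated at high copy in E. coli under ampicillin selection. The record lists no feature table and does not explicitly state the promoter. As the backbone name indicates, pCMV-Sport6 vectors drive insert expression in mammalian cells from the CMV immediate-early promoter. The listing of Sp6 and T7 as sequencing primers is consistent with phage promoter sites flanking the cloning region. No epitope tag or reporter is recorded. Part of the plasmid derives from a commercially supplied cDNA clone.

The defining feature is the 198delG mutation, a deletion of a single G nucleotide in Magoh. A one-base deletion within coding sequence would be expected to shift the reading frame, although the record does not describe the consequence for the protein. The depositor notes that the mutation changes the AluI digestion pattern. A fragment of about 300 bp in the wild-type clone is split into 189 bp and 112 bp pieces in the mutant, while a 341 bp fragment is shared by both, so the two alleles can be told apart by a simple diagnostic digest. The associated publication concerns the role of Magoh in controlling brain size through regulation of neural stem cell division. The construct therefore most plausibly serves to express the mutant allele in mammalian cells for comparison with wild-type Magoh, though the record does not give specific experimental uses.
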