>Addgene plasmid #30481 | Magoh198delG | addgene partial sequence | sequence record 35485 | 30481 with SP6
GGTCCGGAATTCCCGGGATATCGTCGACCCACGCGTCCGATCCGTTCCTAAAGTTCCGTCCTCCTTGTCC
CTTGCGAGGCATGGAGAGTGACTTTTACCTGCGTTACTACGTGGGCCACAAAGGCAAGTTCGGTCATGAG
TTCCTGGAGTTTGAATTCCGACCTGACGGTAAATTGCGATACGCCAACAACAGCAATTACAAAAATGACG
TCATGATCAGGAAAGAGCTTATGTGCATAAAAGTGTGATGGAAGAGTTAAAGAGAATTATTGATGACAGT
GAAATCACCAAAGAAGATGATGCTCTGTGGCCCCCTCCTGATCGCGTGGGCCGGCAGGAGCTTGAAATTG
TCATTGGAGATGAACACATTTCTTTCACAACATCAAAAATTGGTTCCCTTATTGATGTCAACCAGTCCAA
GGATCCGGAAGGCTTGCGAGTATTTTATTATCTTGTCCAGGACCTGAAGTGTTTAGTCTTCAGTCTGATT
GGATTACACTTCAAGATTAAACCAATCTAGATATTGGATATTGTGGACACAAGGTGGGTGGGAGTTTTTA
GTTACCATAATTAGGATTTTTTTTCTGTATATTGGGGCAATTTTTATAAACAATAAATGATGATCTTTAA
TAAATGC
